Addgene plasmid #130534: pTK_BsmBI_LacZ_Cerulean_Nanotag_75
Purpose: Enhancer cloning nanotag reporter vector
Depositing lab: Tatjana Sauka-Spengler. Depositing organization: University of Oxford. Publication: Reconstruction of the Global Neural Crest Gene Regulatory Network In Vivo. Williams RM, Candido-Ferreira I, Repapi E, Gavriouchkina D, Senanayake U, Ling ITC, Telenius J, Taylor S, Hughes J, Sauka-Spengler T. Dev Cell. 2019 Oct 21;51(2):255-276.e7. doi: 10.1016/j.devcel.2019.10.003. PubMed 31639368.
Backbone
  Vector backbone: pTK_BsmBI
  Backbone size w/o insert (bp): 4670
  Vector type: Enhancer cloning nanotag reporter vector
Growth in bacteria
  Bacterial resistance: Ampicillin, 100 μg/mL
  Growth temperature: 37°C
  Growth strain: DH5alpha
  Copy number: Low Copy
Gene/Insert
  Gene/Insert name: LacZ
  Insert size (bp): 276
  Promoter: thymidine kinase minimal promoter
  Cloning method: Restriction Enzyme; 5′ cloning site Unknown (unknown if destroyed)
  Sequencing primers: 5′ pTK forward CTAGCAAAATAGGCTGTCCC; 3′ pTK reverse ATATTTCTTCCGGGGACACC
Terms and licenses: Academic/Nonprofit Terms; Industry Terms: Not Available to Industry
How to cite: pTK_BsmBI_LacZ_Cerulean_Nanotag_75 was a gift from Tatjana Sauka-Spengler (Addgene plasmid # 130534 ; http://n2t.net/addgene:130534 ; RRID:Addgene_130534)
