[The description below was written by a language model from this plasmid's Addgene catalogue record and pLannotate feature annotations shown in this document.]
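Description:
pTK_BsmBI_LacZ_Cerulean_Nanotag_75 is an enhancer-testing reporter plasmid built on the pTK_BsmBI backbone, in which candidate regulatory DNA is cloned upstream of a herpes simplex virus thymidine kinase minimal promoter. It is propagated in E. coli under ampicillin selection (AmpR with its bla promoter). It carries a ColE1/pUC-type origin, which the annotation calls high-copy although the catalogue lists the plasmid as low copy, and an f1 origin. Short fragments annotated as tetracycline resistance, SV40 large T antigen and extra lacZα appear to be non-functional backbone remnants.

The cloning position holds a small lacZα stuffer of pBluescript type, comprising a CAP site, lac promoter and operator, T3 and T7 promoters, an MCS fragment and a partial lacZα coding region. The vector name implies that this cassette is flanked by BsmBI sites, so that replacing it with an enhancer fragment could be scored by blue/white screening. However, the record lists the cloning sites as unknown and the feature tables do not annotate them. Upstream of the stuffer, a synthetic poly(A) signal and an RNA polymerase II pause site from the human α2-globin gene insulate the reporter from read-through transcription originating in the backbone. Downstream, the TK promoter drives a chimeric β-globin/immunoglobulin intron, the cyan fluorescent protein mCerulean and an SV40 polyadenylation signal. The TK promoter is weak on its own, so Cerulean expression reports the activity of the inserted enhancer.

"Nanotag_75" suggests a unique sequence tag that distinguishes this member of a vector series, but neither feature table annotates such an element. The two sequence records (4,949 and 4,941 nt) show the same features in the same order, from different start points. The associated work concerns neural crest gene regulatory networks in vivo.
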