Features (pLannotate 1.2.2; 21 found; start..end, strand, type, name):
      1..49      +  polyA_signal   poly(A) signal: synthetic polyadenylation signal
     63..154     +  misc_feature   pause site: RNA polymerase II transcriptional pause signal from the human α2 globin gene
    192..210     -  rep_origin     f1 ori (fragment): f1 bacteriophage origin of replication; arrow indicates direction of (+) strand synthesis
    215..370     -  CDS            lacZα (fragment): LacZα fragment of β-galactosidase; lacZ fragment
    378..396     +  promoter       T7 promoter: promoter for bacteriophage T7 RNA polymerase
    405..428     -  misc_feature   MCS (fragment): pBluescript multiple cloning site
    444..462     -  promoter       T3 promoter: promoter for bacteriophage T3 RNA polymerase
    507..523     -  protein_bind   lac operator: The lac repressor binds to the lac operator to inhibit transcription in E. coli. This inhibition can be relieved by adding lactose or isopropyl-β-D-thiogalactopyranoside (IPTG). lac repressor encoded by lacI
    531..561     -  promoter       lac promoter: promoter for the E. coli lac operon
    576..597     -  protein_bind   CAP binding site: CAP binding activates transcription in the presence of cAMP. E. coli catabolite activator protein
    765..910     +  promoter       HSV TK promoter: herpes simplex virus thymidine kinase promoter
    988..1120    +  intron         chimeric intron: chimera between introns from human β-globin and immunoglobulin heavy chain genes
   1180..1896    +  CDS            mCerulean: mCerulean is a basic (constitutively fluorescent) cyan fluorescent protein published in 2005, derived from Aequorea victoria. It is reported to be a very rapidly-maturing monomer.
   2065..2186    -  polyA_signal   SV40 poly(A) signal: SV40 polyadenylation signal
   2209..2277    -  CDS            large T antigen (fragment): large T antigen from SV40 (simian virus 40)
   2293..2425    +  CDS            TcR (fragment): tetracycline efflux protein; tet; confers resistance to tetracycline
   2605..3193    -  rep_origin     ori: high-copy-number ColE1/pMB1/pBR322/pUC origin of replication
   3364..4224    -  CDS            AmpR: β-lactamase; bla; confers resistance to ampicillin, carbenicillin, and related antibiotics
   4225..4329    -  promoter       AmpR promoter: bla
   4356..4784    +  rep_origin     f1 ori (sequence partly withheld): f1 bacteriophage origin of replication; arrow indicates direction of (+) strand synthesis
   4816..4883    -  CDS            lacZα (fragment): LacZα fragment of β-galactosidase; lacZ fragment
>Addgene plasmid #130534 | pTK_BsmBI_LacZ_Cerulean_Nanotag_75 | depositor full sequence | sequence record 249850 | pTK_BsmBI_LacZ_Cerulean_Nanotag_75 sequence 4941 bps
AATAAAATATCTTTATTTTCATTACATCTGTGTGTTGGTTTTTTGTGTGAATCGATAGTACTAACATACG
CTCTCCATCAAAACAAAACGAAACAAAACAAACTAGCAAAATAGGCTGTCCCCAGTGCAAGTGCAGGTGC
CAGAACATTTCTCTATCGATAGGTACCGAGCTCGAGTTCCATGGGAGACGGGCGCCGCTACAGGGCGCGT
CCCATTCGCCATTCAGGCTGCGCAACTGTTGGGAAGGGCGATCGGTGCGGGCCTCTTCGCTATTACGCCA
GCTGGCGAAAGGGGGATGTGCTGCAAGGCGATTAAGTTGGGTAACGCCAGGGTTTTCCCAGTCACGACGT
TGTAAAACGACGGCCAGTGAGCGCGCGTAATACGACTCACTATAGGGCGAATTGGGTACCGGGCCCCCCC
TCGAGGTCCTCCAGCTTTTGTTCCCTTTAGTGAGGGTTAATTGCGCGCTTGGCGTAATCATGGTCATAGC
TGTTTCCTGTGTGAAATTGTTATCCGCTCACAATTCCACACAACATACGAGCCGGAAGCATAAAGTGTAA
AGCCTGGGGTGCCTAATGAGTGAGCTAACTCACATTAATTGCGTTGCGCTCACTGCCCGCTTTCCACCGG
TCGTCTCAGGACCGCTAGCCCGGGCTCGAGATCTGCGATCTAAGTAAGCTTGCTGCTTCATCCCCGTGGC
CCGTTGCTCGCGTTTGCTGGCGGTGTCCCCGGAAGAAATATATTTGCATGTCTTTAGTTCTATGATGACA
CAAACCCCGCCCAGCGTCTTGTCATTGGCGAATTCGAACACGCAGATGCAGTCGGGGCGGCGCGGTCCCA
GGTCCACTTCGCATATTAAGGTGACGCGTGTGGCCTCGAACACCGAGCGACCCTGCAGCGACCCGCTTAA
CAGCGTCAACAGCGTGCCGCAGATCCCAAGCTTGCGGCCGCTTAAGCTGCAGAAGTTGGTCGTGAGGCAC
TGGGCAGGTAAGTATCAAGGTTACAAGACAGGTTTAAGGAGACCAATAGAAACTGGGCTTGTCGAGACAG
AGAAGACTCTTGCGTTTCTGATAGGCACCTATTGGTCTTACTGACATCCACTTTGCCTTTCTCTCCACAG
GTGTCCACTCCCAGGTTCAATACAGCTCTTAAGCGGCCGCAAGCTAGCTTGCCGCCACCATGGTGAGCAA
GGGCGAGGAGCTGTTCACCGGGGTGGTGCCCATCCTGGTCGAGCTGGACGGCGACGTAAACGGCCACAAG
TTCAGCGTGTCCGGCGAGGGCGAGGGCGATGCCACCTACGGCAAGCTGACCCTGAAGTTCATCTGCACCA
CCGGCAAGCTGCCCGTGCCCTGGCCCACCCTCGTGACCACCCTGACCTGGGGCGTGCAGTGCTTCGCCCG
CTACCCCGACCACATGAAGCAGCACGACTTCTTCAAGTCCGCCATGCCCGAAGGCTACGTCCAGGAGCGC
ACCATCTTCTTCAAGGACGACGGCAACTACAAGACCCGCGCCGAGGTGAAGTTCGAGGGCGACACCCTGG
TGAACCGCATCGAGCTGAAGGGCATCGACTTCAAGGAGGACGGCAACATCCTGGGGCACAAGCTGGAGTA
CAACGCCATCAGCGACAACGTCTATATCACCGCCGACAAGCAGAAGAACGGCATCAAGGCCAACTTCAAG
ATCCGCCACAACATCGAGGACGGCAGCGTGCAGCTCGCCGACCACTACCAGCAGAACACCCCCATCGGCG
ACGGCCCCGTGCTGCTGCCCGACAACCACTACCTGAGCACCCAGTCCAAGCTGAGCAAAGACCCCAACGA
GAAGCGCGATCACATGGTCCTGCTGGAGTTCGTGACCGCCGCCGGGATCACTCTCGGCATGGACGAGCTG
TACAAGTGAGCCTCTAGACTCCCTCAGCGGCGCCAGGAATATTCACCCAGTCAATATGCCGGTAAACATC
CTCCGTGGGCGTGTGATTCGCATCGCTGGCATCACTCGTTGCACGTATAAAGCCGGGCTCACGTGTCTAG
AGTCGGGGCGGCCGGCCGCTTCGAGCAGACATGATAAGATACATTGATGAGTTTGGACAAACCACAACTA
GAATGCAGTGAAAAAAATGCTTTATTTGTGAAATTTGTGATGCTATTGCTTTATTTGTAACCATTATAAG
CTGCAATAAACAAGTTAACAACAACAATTGCATTCATTTTATGTTTCAGGTTCAGGGGGAGGTGTGGGAG
GTTTTTTAAAGCAAGTAAAACCTCTACAAATGTGGTAAAATCGATAAGGATCCGTCGACCGATGCCCTTG
AGAGCCTTCAACCCAGTCAGCTCCTTCCGGTGGGCGCGGGGCATGACTATCGTCGCCGCACTTATGACTG
TCTTCTTTATCATGCAACTCGTAGGACAGGTGCCGGCAGCGCTCTTCCGCTTCCTCGCTCACTGACTCGC
TGCGCTCGGTCGTTCGGCTGCGGCGAGCGGTATCAGCTCACTCAAAGGCGGTAATACGGTTATCCACAGA
ATCAGGGGATAACGCAGGAAAGAACATGTGAGCAAAAGGCCAGCAAAAGGCCAGGAACCGTAAAAAGGCC
GCGTTGCTGGCGTTTTTCCATAGGCTCCGCCCCCCTGACGAGCATCACAAAAATCGACGCTCAAGTCAGA
GGTGGCGAAACCCGACAGGACTATAAAGATACCAGGCGTTTCCCCCTGGAAGCTCCCTCGTGCGCTCTCC
TGTTCCGACCCTGCCGCTTACCGGATACCTGTCCGCCTTTCTCCCTTCGGGAAGCGTGGCGCTTTCTCAA
TGCTCACGCTGTAGGTATCTCAGTTCGGTGTAGGTCGTTCGCTCCAAGCTGGGCTGTGTGCACGAACCCC
CCGTTCAGCCCGACCGCTGCGCCTTATCCGGTAACTATCGTCTTGAGTCCAACCCGGTAAGACACGACTT
ATCGCCACTGGCAGCAGCCACTGGTAACAGGATTAGCAGAGCGAGGTATGTAGGCGGTGCTACAGAGTTC
TTGAAGTGGTGGCCTAACTACGGCTACACTAGAAGGACAGTATTTGGTATCTGCGCTCTGCTGAAGCCAG
TTACCTTCGGAAAAAGAGTTGGTAGCTCTTGATCCGGCAAACAAACCACCGCTGGTAGCGGTGGTTTTTT
TGTTTGCAAGCAGCAGATTACGCGCAGAAAAAAAGGATCTCAAGAAGATCCTTTGATCTTTTCTACGGGG
TCTGACGCTCAGTGGAACGAAAACTCACGTTAAGGGATTTTGGTCATGAGATTATCAAAAAGGATCTTCA
CCTAGATCCTTTTAAATTAAAAATGAAGTTTTAAATCAATCTAAAGTATATATGAGTAAACTTGGTCTGA
CAGTTACCAATGCTTAATCAGTGAGGCACCTATCTCAGCGATCTGTCTATTTCGTTCATCCATAGTTGCC
TGACTCCCCGTCGTGTAGATAACTACGATACGGGAGGGCTTACCATCTGGCCCCAGTGCTGCAATGATAC
CGCGAGACCCACGCTCACCGGCTCCAGATTTATCAGCAATAAACCAGCCAGCCGGAAGGGCCGAGCGCAG
AAGTGGTCCTGCAACTTTATCCGCCTCCATCCAGTCTATTAATTGTTGCCGGGAAGCTAGAGTAAGTAGT
TCGCCAGTTAATAGTTTGCGCAACGTTGTTGCCATTGCTACAGGCATCGTGGTGTCACGCTCGTCGTTTG
GTATGGCTTCATTCAGCTCCGGTTCCCAACGATCAAGGCGAGTTACATGATCCCCCATGTTGTGCAAAAA
AGCGGTTAGCTCCTTCGGTCCTCCGATCGTTGTCAGAAGTAAGTTGGCCGCAGTGTTATCACTCATGGTT
ATGGCAGCACTGCATAATTCTCTTACTGTCATGCCATCCGTAAGATGCTTTTCTGTGACTGGTGAGTACT
CAACCAAGTCATTCTGAGAATAGTGTATGCGGCGACCGAGTTGCTCTTGCCCGGCGTCAATACGGGATAA
TACCGCGCCACATAGCAGAACTTTAAAAGTGCTCATCATTGGAAAACGTTCTTCGGGGCGAAAACTCTCA
AGGATCTTACCGCTGTTGAGATCCAGTTCGATGTAACCCACTCGTGCACCCAACTGATCTTCAGCATCTT
TTACTTTCACCAGCGTTTCTGGGTGAGCAAAAACAGGAAGGCAAAATGCCGCAAAAAAGGGAATAAGGGC
GACACGGAAATGTTGAATACTCATACTCTTCCTTTTTCAATATTATTGAAGCATTTATCAGGGTTATTGT
CTCATGAGCGGATACATATTTGAATGTATTTAGAAAAATAAACAAATAGGGGTTCCGCGCACATTTCCCC
GAAAAGTGCCACCTG
[124 nt withheld, positions 4356-4479]
C
[91 nt withheld, positions 4481-4571]
A
[49 nt withheld, positions 4573-4621]
CCTTTGACGTTGGAGTCCACGTTCTTT
[37 nt withheld, positions 4649-4685]
ACCCTATCTCGGTCTATTCTTTTGATTTATAAGGGATTTTGCCGATTTCGGCCTATTGGTTAAAAAATGA
GCTGATTTAACAAAAATTTAACGCGAATTTTAACAAAATATTAACGCTTACAATTTGCCATTCGCCATTC
AGGCTGCGCAACTGTTGGGAAGGGCGATCGGTGCGGGCCTCTTCGCTATTACGCCAGCCCAAGCTACCAT
GATAAGTAAGTAATATTAAGGTACGGGAGGTACTTGGAGCGGCCGC
