Features (pLannotate 1.2.2; 21 found; start..end, strand, type, name):
    169..314     +  promoter       HSV TK promoter: herpes simplex virus thymidine kinase promoter
    392..524     +  intron         chimeric intron: chimera between introns from human β-globin and immunoglobulin heavy chain genes
    584..1300    +  CDS            mCerulean: mCerulean is a basic (constitutively fluorescent) cyan fluorescent protein published in 2005, derived from Aequorea victoria. It is reported to be a very rapidly-maturing monomer.
   1477..1598    -  polyA_signal   SV40 poly(A) signal: SV40 polyadenylation signal
   1621..1689    -  CDS            large T antigen (fragment): large T antigen from SV40 (simian virus 40)
   1705..1837    +  CDS            TcR (fragment): tetracycline efflux protein; tet; confers resistance to tetracycline
   2017..2605    -  rep_origin     ori: high-copy-number ColE1/pMB1/pBR322/pUC origin of replication
   2776..3636    -  CDS            AmpR: β-lactamase; bla; confers resistance to ampicillin, carbenicillin, and related antibiotics
   3637..3741    -  promoter       AmpR promoter: bla
   3768..4196    +  rep_origin     f1 ori (sequence partly withheld): f1 bacteriophage origin of replication; arrow indicates direction of (+) strand synthesis
   4228..4295    -  CDS            lacZα (fragment): LacZα fragment of β-galactosidase; lacZ fragment
   4354..4402    +  polyA_signal   poly(A) signal: synthetic polyadenylation signal
   4416..4507    +  misc_feature   pause site: RNA polymerase II transcriptional pause signal from the human α2 globin gene
   4545..4563    -  rep_origin     f1 ori (fragment): f1 bacteriophage origin of replication; arrow indicates direction of (+) strand synthesis
   4568..4723    -  CDS            lacZα (fragment): LacZα fragment of β-galactosidase; lacZ fragment
   4731..4749    +  promoter       T7 promoter: promoter for bacteriophage T7 RNA polymerase
   4758..4781    -  misc_feature   MCS (fragment): pBluescript multiple cloning site
   4797..4815    -  promoter       T3 promoter: promoter for bacteriophage T3 RNA polymerase
   4860..4876    -  protein_bind   lac operator: The lac repressor binds to the lac operator to inhibit transcription in E. coli. This inhibition can be relieved by adding lactose or isopropyl-β-D-thiogalactopyranoside (IPTG). lac repressor encoded by lacI
   4884..4914    -  promoter       lac promoter: promoter for the E. coli lac operon
   4929..1       -  protein_bind   CAP binding site (across the origin): CAP binding activates transcription in the presence of cAMP. E. coli catabolite activator protein
>Addgene plasmid #130534 | pTK_BsmBI_LacZ_Cerulean_Nanotag_75 | addgene full sequence | sequence record 258392 | Addgene NGS Result
AATTGCGTTGCGCTCACTGCCCGCTTTCCACCGGTCGTCTCAGGACCGCTAGCCCGGGCTCGAGATCTGC
GATCTAAGTAAGCTTGCTGCTTCATCCCCGTGGCCCGTTGCTCGCGTTTGCTGGCGGTGTCCCCGGAAGA
AATATATTTGCATGTCTTTAGTTCTATGATGACACAAACCCCGCCCAGCGTCTTGTCATTGGCGAATTCG
AACACGCAGATGCAGTCGGGGCGGCGCGGTCCCAGGTCCACTTCGCATATTAAGGTGACGCGTGTGGCCT
CGAACACCGAGCGACCCTGCAGCGACCCGCTTAACAGCGTCAACAGCGTGCCGCAGATCCCAAGCTTGCG
GCCGCTTAAGCTGCAGAAGTTGGTCGTGAGGCACTGGGCAGGTAAGTATCAAGGTTACAAGACAGGTTTA
AGGAGACCAATAGAAACTGGGCTTGTCGAGACAGAGAAGACTCTTGCGTTTCTGATAGGCACCTATTGGT
CTTACTGACATCCACTTTGCCTTTCTCTCCACAGGTGTCCACTCCCAGGTTCAATACAGCTCTTAAGCGG
CCGCAAGCTAGCTTGCCGCCACCATGGTGAGCAAGGGCGAGGAGCTGTTCACCGGGGTGGTGCCCATCCT
GGTCGAGCTGGACGGCGACGTAAACGGCCACAAGTTCAGCGTGTCCGGCGAGGGCGAGGGCGATGCCACC
TACGGCAAGCTGACCCTGAAGTTCATCTGCACCACCGGCAAGCTGCCCGTGCCCTGGCCCACCCTCGTGA
CCACCCTGACCTGGGGCGTGCAGTGCTTCGCCCGCTACCCCGACCACATGAAGCAGCACGACTTCTTCAA
GTCCGCCATGCCCGAAGGCTACGTCCAGGAGCGCACCATCTTCTTCAAGGACGACGGCAACTACAAGACC
CGCGCCGAGGTGAAGTTCGAGGGCGACACCCTGGTGAACCGCATCGAGCTGAAGGGCATCGACTTCAAGG
AGGACGGCAACATCCTGGGGCACAAGCTGGAGTACAACGCCATCAGCGACAACGTCTATATCACCGCCGA
CAAGCAGAAGAACGGCATCAAGGCCAACTTCAAGATCCGCCACAACATCGAGGACGGCAGCGTGCAGCTC
GCCGACCACTACCAGCAGAACACCCCCATCGGCGACGGCCCCGTGCTGCTGCCCGACAACCACTACCTGA
GCACCCAGTCCAAGCTGAGCAAAGACCCCAACGAGAAGCGCGATCACATGGTCCTGCTGGAGTTCGTGAC
CGCCGCCGGGATCACTCTCGGCATGGACGAGCTGTACAAGTGAGCCTCTAGACTCCCTCAGCGGCGCGCC
CCAGGAATATTCACCCAGTCAATATGCCGGTAAACATCCTCCGTGGGCGTGTGATTCGCATCGCTGGCAT
CACTCGTTGCACGTATAAAGCCGGGAGATCTCACGTGTCTAGAGTCGGGGCGGCCGGCCGCTTCGAGCAG
ACATGATAAGATACATTGATGAGTTTGGACAAACCACAACTAGAATGCAGTGAAAAAAATGCTTTATTTG
TGAAATTTGTGATGCTATTGCTTTATTTGTAACCATTATAAGCTGCAATAAACAAGTTAACAACAACAAT
TGCATTCATTTTATGTTTCAGGTTCAGGGGGAGGTGTGGGAGGTTTTTTAAAGCAAGTAAAACCTCTACA
AATGTGGTAAAATCGATAAGGATCCGTCGACCGATGCCCTTGAGAGCCTTCAACCCAGTCAGCTCCTTCC
GGTGGGCGCGGGGCATGACTATCGTCGCCGCACTTATGACTGTCTTCTTTATCATGCAACTCGTAGGACA
GGTGCCGGCAGCGCTCTTCCGCTTCCTCGCTCACTGACTCGCTGCGCTCGGTCGTTCGGCTGCGGCGAGC
GGTATCAGCTCACTCAAAGGCGGTAATACGGTTATCCACAGAATCAGGGGATAACGCAGGAAAGAACATG
TGAGCAAAAGGCCAGCAAAAGGCCAGGAACCGTAAAAAGGCCGCGTTGCTGGCGTTTTTCCATAGGCTCC
GCCCCCCTGACGAGCATCACAAAAATCGACGCTCAAGTCAGAGGTGGCGAAACCCGACAGGACTATAAAG
ATACCAGGCGTTTCCCCCTGGAAGCTCCCTCGTGCGCTCTCCTGTTCCGACCCTGCCGCTTACCGGATAC
CTGTCCGCCTTTCTCCCTTCGGGAAGCGTGGCGCTTTCTCATAGCTCACGCTGTAGGTATCTCAGTTCGG
TGTAGGTCGTTCGCTCCAAGCTGGGCTGTGTGCACGAACCCCCCGTTCAGCCCGACCGCTGCGCCTTATC
CGGTAACTATCGTCTTGAGTCCAACCCGGTAAGACACGACTTATCGCCACTGGCAGCAGCCACTGGTAAC
AGGATTAGCAGAGCGAGGTATGTAGGCGGTGCTACAGAGTTCTTGAAGTGGTGGCCTAACTACGGCTACA
CTAGAAGAACAGTATTTGGTATCTGCGCTCTGCTGAAGCCAGTTACCTTCGGAAAAAGAGTTGGTAGCTC
TTGATCCGGCAAACAAACCACCGCTGGTAGCGGTGGTTTTTTTGTTTGCAAGCAGCAGATTACGCGCAGA
AAAAAAGGATCTCAAGAAGATCCTTTGATCTTTTCTACGGGGTCTGACGCTCAGTGGAACGAAAACTCAC
GTTAAGGGATTTTGGTCATGAGATTATCAAAAAGGATCTTCACCTAGATCCTTTTAAATTAAAAATGAAG
TTTTAAATCAATCTAAAGTATATATGAGTAAACTTGGTCTGACAGTTACCAATGCTTAATCAGTGAGGCA
CCTATCTCAGCGATCTGTCTATTTCGTTCATCCATAGTTGCCTGACTCCCCGTCGTGTAGATAACTACGA
TACGGGAGGGCTTACCATCTGGCCCCAGTGCTGCAATGATACCGCGAGACCCACGCTCACCGGCTCCAGA
TTTATCAGCAATAAACCAGCCAGCCGGAAGGGCCGAGCGCAGAAGTGGTCCTGCAACTTTATCCGCCTCC
ATCCAGTCTATTAATTGTTGCCGGGAAGCTAGAGTAAGTAGTTCGCCAGTTAATAGTTTGCGCAACGTTG
TTGCCATTGCTACAGGCATCGTGGTGTCACGCTCGTCGTTTGGTATGGCTTCATTCAGCTCCGGTTCCCA
ACGATCAAGGCGAGTTACATGATCCCCCATGTTGTGCAAAAAAGCGGTTAGCTCCTTCGGTCCTCCGATC
GTTGTCAGAAGTAAGTTGGCCGCAGTGTTATCACTCATGGTTATGGCAGCACTGCATAATTCTCTTACTG
TCATGCCATCCGTAAGATGCTTTTCTGTGACTGGTGAGTACTCAACCAAGTCATTCTGAGAATAGTGTAT
GCGGCGACCGAGTTGCTCTTGCCCGGCGTCAATACGGGATAATACCGCGCCACATAGCAGAACTTTAAAA
GTGCTCATCATTGGAAAACGTTCTTCGGGGCGAAAACTCTCAAGGATCTTACCGCTGTTGAGATCCAGTT
CGATGTAACCCACTCGTGCACCCAACTGATCTTCAGCATCTTTTACTTTCACCAGCGTTTCTGGGTGAGC
AAAAACAGGAAGGCAAAATGCCGCAAAAAAGGGAATAAGGGCGACACGGAAATGTTGAATACTCATACTC
TTCCTTTTTCAATATTATTGAAGCATTTATCAGGGTTATTGTCTCATGAGCGGATACATATTTGAATGTA
TTTAGAAAAATAAACAAATAGGGGTTCCGCGCACATTTCCCCGAAAAGTGCCACCTG
[124 nt withheld, positions 3768-3891]
C
[91 nt withheld, positions 3893-3983]
A
[49 nt withheld, positions 3985-4033]
CCTTTGACGTTGGAGTCCACGTTCTTT
[37 nt withheld, positions 4061-4097]
ACCCTATCTCGGTCTATTCTTTTGATTTATAAGGGATTTTGCCGATTTCGGCCTATTGGTTAAAAAATGA
GCTGATTTAACAAAAATTTAACGCGAATTTTAACAAAATATTAACGCTTACAATTTGCCATTCGCCATTC
AGGCTGCGCAACTGTTGGGAAGGGCGATCGGTGCGGGCCTCTTCGCTATTACGCCAGCCCAAGCTACCAT
GATAAGTAAGTAATATTAAGGTACGGGAGGTACTTGGAGCGGCCGCAATAAAATATCTTTATTTTCATTA
CATCTGTGTGTTGGTTTTTTGTGTGAATCGATAGTACTAACATACGCTCTCCATCAAAACAAAACGAAAC
AAAACAAACTAGCAAAATAGGCTGTCCCCAGTGCAAGTGCAGGTGCCAGAACATTTCTCTATCGATAGGT
ACCGAGCTCGAGTTCCATGGGAGACGGGCGCCGCTACAGGGCGCGTCCCATTCGCCATTCAGGCTGCGCA
ACTGTTGGGAAGGGCGATCGGTGCGGGCCTCTTCGCTATTACGCCAGCTGGCGAAAGGGGGATGTGCTGC
AAGGCGATTAAGTTGGGTAACGCCAGGGTTTTCCCAGTCACGACGTTGTAAAACGACGGCCAGTGAGCGC
GCGTAATACGACTCACTATAGGGCGAATTGGGTACCGGGCCCCCCCTCGAGGTCCTCCAGCTTTTGTTCC
CTTTAGTGAGGGTTAATTGCGCGCTTGGCGTAATCATGGTCATAGCTGTTTCCTGTGTGAAATTGTTATC
CGCTCACAATTCCACACAACATACGAGCCGGAAGCATAAAGTGTAAAGCCTGGGGTGCCTAATGAGTGAG
CTAACTCACATT
